>Addgene plasmid #17592 | pDest490-OPN-c | depositor full sequence | sequence record 8681 | Author sequence
CGTTACATAACTTACGGTAAATGGCCCGCCTGGCTGACCGCCCAACGACCCCCGCCCATTGACGTCAATA
ATGACGTATGTTCCCATAGTAACGCCAATAGGGACTTTCCATTGACGTCAATGGGTGGAGTATTTACGGT
AAACTGCCCACTTGGCAGTACATCAAGTGTATCATATGCCAAGTACGCCCCCTATTGACGTCAATGACGG
TAAATGGCCCGCCTGGCATTATGCCCAGTACATGACCTTATGGGACTTTCCTACTTGGCAGTACATCTAC
GTATTAGTCATCGCTATTACCATGGTGATGCGGTTTTGGCAGTACATCAATGGGCGTGGATAGCGGTTTG
ACTCACGGGGATTTCCAAGTCTCCACCCCATTGACGTCAATGGGAGTTTGTTTTGGCACCAAAATCAACG
GGACTTTCCAAAATGTCGTAACAACTCCGCCCCATTGACGCAAATGGGCGGTAGGCGTGTACGGTGGGAG
GTCTATATAAGCAGAGCTCGTTTAGTGAACCGTCAGATCGCCTGGAGACGCCATCCACGCTGTTTTGACC
TCCATAGAAGACACCGGGACCGATCCAGCCTCCGGACTCTAGCCTAGGCCGCGGGACGGATAACAATTTC
ACACAGGAAACAGCTATGACCATTAGGCCTTTGCAAAAAGCTATTTAGGTGACACTATAGAAGGTACGCC
TGCAGGTACCGGATCACAAGTTTGTACAAAAAAGTTGGCACCATGAGAATTGCAGTGATTTGCTTTTGCC
TCCTAGGCATCACCTGTGCCATACCAGTTAAACAGGCTGATTCTGGAAGTTCTGAGGAAAAGCAGAATGC
TGTGTCCTCTGAAGAAACCAATGACTTTAAACAAGAGACCCTTCCAAGTAAGTCCAACGAAAGCCATGAC
CACATGGATGATATGGATGATGAAGATGATGATGACCATGTGGACAGCCAGGACTCCATTGACTCGAACG
ACTCTGATGATGTAGATGACACTGATGATTCTCACCAGTCTGATGAGTCTCACCATTCTGATGAATCTGA
TGAACTGGTCACTGATTTTCCCACGGACCTGCCAGCAACCGAAGTTTTCACTCCAGTTGTCCCCACAGTA
GACACATATGATGGCCGAGGTGATAGTGTGGTTTATGGACTGAGGTCAAAATCTAAGAAGTTTCGCAGAC
CTGACATCCAGTACCCTGATGCTACAGACGAGCACATCACCTCACACATGGAAAGCGAGGAGTTGAATGG
TGCATACAAGGCCATCCCCGTTGCCCAGGACCTGAACGCGCCTTCTGATTGGGACAGCCGTGGGAAGGAC
AGTTATGAAACGAGTCAGCTGGATGACCAGAGTGCTGAAGCCCACAGCCACAAGCAGTCCAGATTATATA
AGCGGAAAGCTAATGATGAGAGCAATGAGCATTCCGATGTGATTGATAGTCAGGAACTTTCCAAAGTCAG
CCGTGAATTCCACAGCCATGAATTTCACAGCCATGAAGATATGCTGGTTGTAGACCCCAAAAGTAAGGAA
GAAGATAAACACCTGAAATTTCGTATTTCTCATGAATTAGATAGTGCATCTTCTGAGGTCAATCCAACTT
TCTTGTACAAAGTGGTTCGATCTAGAATGGCTAGCGACTACAAGGACGACGATGACAAGTAGTAATCGAG
TACAACTATAACTCACACAATGTATACATCACGGCAGACAAACAAAAGAATGGAATCAAAGCTAACTTCA
AAATTCGCCACAACATTGAAGATGGATCCGTTCAACTAGCAGACCATTATCAACAAAATACTCCAATTGG
CGATGGCCCTGTCCTTTTACCAGACAACCATTACCTGTCGACACAATCTGCCCTTTCGAAAGATCCCAAC
GAAAAGCGTGACCACATGGTCCTTCTTGAGTTTGTAACTGCTGCTGGGATTACACATGGCATGGATGAGC
TCTACAAATAATGAATTAAACCCGCTGATCAGCCTCGACTGTGCCTTCTAGTTGCCAGCCATCTGTTGTT
TGCCCCTCCCCCGTGCCTTCCTTGACCCTGGAAGGTGCCACTCCCACTGTCCTTTCCTAATAAAATGAGG
AAATTGCATCGCATTGTCTGAGTAGGTGTCATTCTATTCTGGGGGGTGGGGTGGGGCAGGACAGCAAGGG
GGAGGATTGGGAAGACAATAGCAGGCATGCTGGGGATGCGGTGGGCTCTATGGCTTCTGAGGCGGAAAGA
ACCAGCTGGGGCTCTAGGGGGTATCCCC
[124 nt withheld, positions 2269-2392]
C
[91 nt withheld, positions 2394-2484]
A
[49 nt withheld, positions 2486-2534]
CCTTTGACGTTGGAGTCCACGTTCTTT
[37 nt withheld, positions 2562-2598]
ACCCTATCTCGGTCTATTCTTTTGATTTATAAGGGATTTTGCCGATTTCGGCCTATTGGTTAAAAAATGA
GCTGATTTAACAAAAATTTAACGCGAATTAATTCTGTGGAATGTGTGTCAGTTAGGGTGTGGAAAGTCCC
CAGGCTCCCCAGCAGGCAGAAGTATGCAAAGCATGCATCTCAATTAGTCAGCAACCAGGTGTGGAAAGTC
CCCAGGCTCCCCAGCAGGCAGAAGTATGCAAAGCATGCATCTCAATTAGTCAGCAACCATAGTCCCGCCC
CTAACTCCGCCCATCCCGCCCCTAACTCCGCCCAGTTCCGCCCATTCTCCGCCCCATGGCTGACTAATTT
TTTTTATTTATGCAGAGGCCGAGGCCGCCTCTGCCTCTGAGCTATTCCAGAAGTAGTGAGGAGGCTTTTT
TGGAGGCCTAGGCTTTTGCAAAAAGCTCCCGGGAGCTTGTATATCCATTTTCGGATCTGATCAAGAGACA
GGATGAGGATCGTTTCGCATGATTGAACAAGATGGATTGCACGCAGGTTCTCCGGCCGCTTGGGTGGAGA
GGCTATTCGGCTATGACTGGGCACAACAGACAATCGGCTGCTCTGATGCCGCCGTGTTCCGGCTGTCAGC
GCAGGGGCGCCCGGTTCTTTTTGTCAAGACCGACCTGTCCGGTGCCCTGAATGAACTGCAGGACGAGGCA
GCGCGGCTATCGTGGCTGGCCACGACGGGCGTTCCTTGCGCAGCTGTGCTCGACGTTGTCACTGAAGCGG
GAAGGGACTGGCTGCTATTGGGCGAAGTGCCGGGGCAGGATCTCCTGTCATCTCACCTTGCTCCTGCCGA
GAAAGTATCCATCATGGCTGATGCAATGCGGCGGCTGCATACGCTTGATCCGGCTACCTGCCCATTCGAC
CACCAAGCGAAACATCGCATCGAGCGAGCACGTACTCGGATGGAAGCCGGTCTTGTCGATCAGGATGATC
TGGACGAAGAGCATCAGGGGCTCGCGCCAGCCGAACTGTTCGCCAGGCTCAAGGCGCGCATGCCCGACGG
CGAGGATCTCGTCGTGACCCATGGCGATGCCTGCTTGCCGAATATCATGGTGGAAAATGGCCGCTTTTCT
GGATTCATCGACTGTGGCCGGCTGGGTGTGGCGGACCGCTATCAGGACATAGCGTTGGCTACCCGTGATA
TTGCTGAAGAGCTTGGCGGCGAATGGGCTGACCGCTTCCTCGTGCTTTACGGTATCGCCGCTCCCGATTC
GCAGCGCATCGCCTTCTATCGCCTTCTTGACGAGTTCTTCTGAGCGGGACTCTGGGGTTCGAAATGACCG
ACCAAGCGACGCCCAACCTGCCATCACGATGGCCGCAATAAAATATCTTTATTTTCATTACATCTGTGTG
TTGGTTTTTTGTGTGAATCGATAGCGATAAGGATCCGCGTATGGTGCACTCTCAGTACAATCTGCTCTGA
TGCCGCATAGTTAAGCCAGCCCCGACACCCGCCAACACCCGCTGACGCGCCCTGACGGGCTTGTCTGCTC
CCGGCATCCGCTTACAGACAAGCTGTGACCGTCTCCGGGAGCTGCATGTGTCAGAGGTTTTCACCGTCAT
CACCGAAACGCGCGAGACGAAAGGGCCTCGTGATACGCCTATTTTTATAGGTTAATGTCATGATAATAAT
GGTTTCTTAGACGTCAGGTGGCACTTTTCGGGGAAATGTGCGCGGAACCCCTATTTGTTTATTTTTCTAA
ATACATTCAAATATGTATCCGCTCATGAGACAATAACCCTGATAAATGCTTCAATAATATTGAAAAAGGA
AGAGTATGAGTATTCAACATTTCCGTGTCGCCCTTATTCCCTTTTTTGCGGCATTTTGCCTTCCTGTTTT
TGCTCACCCAGAAACGCTGGTGAAAGTAAAAGATGCTGAAGATCAGTTGGGTGCACGAGTGGGTTACATC
GAACTGGATCTCAACAGCGGTAAGATCCTTGAGAGTTTTCGCCCCGAAGAACGTTTTCCAATGATGAGCA
CTTTTAAAGTTCTGCTATGTGGCGCGGTATTATCCCGTATTGACGCCGGGCAAGAGCAACTCGGTCGCCG
CATACACTATTCTCAGAATGACTTGGTTGAGTACTCACCAGTCACAGAAAAGCATCTTACGGATGGCATG
ACAGTAAGAGAATTATGCAGTGCTGCCATAACCATGAGTGATAACACTGCGGCCAACTTACTTCTGACAA
CGATCGGAGGACCGAAGGAGCTAACCGCTTTTTTGCACAACATGGGGGATCATGTAACTCGCCTTGATCG
TTGGGAACCGGAGCTGAATGAAGCCATACCAAACGACGAGCGTGACACCACGATGCCTGTAGCAATGGCA
ACAACGTTGCGCAAACTATTAACTGGCGAACTACTTACTCTAGCTTCCCGGCAACAATTAATAGACTGGA
TGGAGGCGGATAAAGTTGCAGGACCACTTCTGCGCTCGGCCCTTCCGGCTGGCTGGTTTATTGCTGATAA
ATCTGGAGCCGGTGAGCGTGGGTCTCGCGGTATCATTGCAGCACTGGGGCCAGATGGTAAGCCCTCCCGT
ATCGTAGTTATCTACACGACGGGGAGTCAGGCAACTATGGATGAACGAAATAGACAGATCGCTGAGATAG
GTGCCTCACTGATTAAGCATTGGTAACTGTCAGACCAAGTTTACTCATATATACTTTAGATTGATTTAAA
ACTTCATTTTTAATTTAAAAGGATCTAGGTGAAGATCCTTTTTGATAATCTCATGACCAAAATCCCTTAA
CGTGAGTTTTCGTTCCACTGAGCGTCAGACCCCGTAGAAAAGATCAAAGGATCTTCTTGAGATCCTTTTT
TTCTGCGCGTAATCTGCTGCTTGCAAACAAAAAAACCACCGCTACCAGCGGTGGTTTGTTTGCCGGATCA
AGAGCTACCAACTCTTTTTCCGAAGGTAACTGGCTTCAGCAGAGCGCAGATACCAAATACTGTCCTTCTA
GTGTAGCCGTAGTTAGGCCACCACTTCAAGAACTCTGTAGCACCGCCTACATACCTCGCTCTGCTAATCC
TGTTACCAGTGGCTGCTGCCAGTGGCGATAAGTCGTGTCTTACCGGGTTGGACTCAAGACGATAGTTACC
GGATAAGGCGCAGCGGTCGGGCTGAACGGGGGGTTCGTGCACACAGCCCAGCTTGGAGCGAACGACCTAC
ACCGAACTGAGATACCTACAGCGTGAGCATTGAGAAAGCGCCACGCTTCCCGAAGGGAGAAAGGCGGACA
GGTATCCGGTAAGCGGCAGGGTCGGAACAGGAGAGCGCACGAGGGAGCTTCCAGGGGGAAACGCCTGGTA
TCTTTATAGTCCTGTCGGGTTTCGCCACCTCTGACTTGAGCGTCGATTTTTGTGATGCTCGTCAGGGGGG
CGGAGCCTATGGAAAAACGCCAGCAACGCGGCCTTTTTACGGTTCCTGGCCTTTTGCTGGCCTTTTGCTC
ACATGTTCTTTCCTGCGTTATCCCCTGATTCTGTGGATAACCGTATTACCGCCTTTGAGTGAGCTGATAC
CGCTCGCCGCAGCCGAACGACCGAGCGCAGCGAGTCAGTGAGCGAGGAAGCGGAAGAGCTCGCGAATGCA
TGT
Features (pLannotate 1.2.2; 19 found; start..end, strand, type, name):
      1..304     +  enhancer       CMV enhancer: human cytomegalovirus immediate early enhancer
    305..508     +  promoter       CMV promoter: human cytomegalovirus (CMV) immediate early promoter
    673..691     +  promoter       SP6 promoter: promoter for bacteriophage SP6 RNA polymerase
    717..734     +  protein_bind   attB1 (fragment): mutant version of attB; core recombination site for the Gateway® BP reaction BP Clonase™
    743..1603    +  CDS            SPP1 (fragment): OSTP_HUMAN - Also known as BNSP, OPN. Experimental evidence at protein level: Swiss-Prot protein existence level 1. Acts as a cytokine involved in enhancing production of interferon-gamma and interleukin-12 and reducing production of interleukin-10 and is essential in the pathway that leads to type I immunity. From Homo sapiens (Human).
   1608..1625    -  protein_bind   attB2 (fragment): mutant version of attB; core recombination site for the Gateway® BP reaction BP Clonase™
   1649..1669    +  CDS            FLAG (fragment): FLAG® epitope tag, followed by an enterokinase cleavage site
   1676..1971    +  CDS            GFPuv (fragment): GFP variant optimized for excitation by UV light
   1999..2223    +  polyA_signal   bGH poly(A) signal: bovine growth hormone polyadenylation signal
   2227..2248    +  promoter       SV40 promoter (fragment): SV40 enhancer and early promoter
   2269..2697    +  rep_origin     f1 ori (sequence partly withheld): f1 bacteriophage origin of replication; arrow indicates direction of (+) strand synthesis
   2711..3040    +  promoter       SV40 promoter: SV40 enhancer and early promoter
   3107..3898    +  CDS            neo: KKA2_KLEPN - Also known as kan, nptII. Experimental evidence at protein level: Swiss-Prot protein existence level 1. Resistance to kanamycin, neomycin, paromomycin, ribostamycin, butirosin and gentamicin B. From Klebsiella pneumoniae.
   3965..4013    +  polyA_signal   poly(A) signal: synthetic polyadenylation signal
   4033..4087    -  misc_feature   bom (fragment): basis of mobility region from pBR322
   4189..4224    -  CDS            rop (fragment): Rop protein, which maintains plasmids at low copy number; rop
   4319..4423    +  promoter       AmpR promoter: bla
   4424..5284    +  CDS            AmpR: β-lactamase; bla; confers resistance to ampicillin, carbenicillin, and related antibiotics
   5455..6043    +  rep_origin     ori: high-copy-number ColE1/pMB1/pBR322/pUC origin of replication
