[The description below was written by a language model from this plasmid's Addgene catalogue record and pLannotate feature annotations shown in this document.]
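Description:
pDest490-OPN-c is a mammalian expression plasmid built on the Invitrogen pDest490 backbone, carrying the human osteopontin (SPP1) splice variant OPN-c. The depositor sequence is about 6.2 kb. In bacteria it is maintained at high copy through a ColE1/pUC-type origin and selected with ampicillin via the bla gene. An f1 origin is also present. For mammalian cells, an SV40 early promoter drives a neomycin phosphotransferase gene followed by a synthetic polyadenylation signal, allowing G418 selection of stable transfectants.

The expression cassette uses the CMV immediate early enhancer and promoter, followed by an SP6 promoter that serves as a sequencing primer site and could support in vitro transcription. The roughly 860 bp OPN-c coding sequence corresponds to base pairs 1–93 and 175–942 of the reference cDNA, so it lacks exon 4, a 27 amino acid segment near the amino terminus. It sits between partial attB1 and attB2 sites, consistent with a Gateway-derived backbone, although the record lists restriction enzyme cloning as the method. Downstream of attB2 lies a backbone-encoded FLAG epitope that the record describes as a C-terminal tag, and the cassette ends with the bovine growth hormone polyadenylation signal. The annotation also detects a short GFPuv fragment between the FLAG tag and the poly(A) signal. The record does not explain it or indicate whether it is translated, so it should not be assumed to be a functional reporter.

The associated publication concerns the role of osteopontin fragments in tumour cell invasion in hepatocellular carcinoma, so the plasmid is suited to expressing FLAG-tagged OPN-c in mammalian cells to study this isoform's function.
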