Addgene plasmid #17592: pDest490-OPN-c
Depositing lab: Xin Wang. Publication: An osteopontin fragment is essential for tumor cell invasion in hepatocellular carcinoma. Takafuji V, Forgues M, Unsworth E, Goldsmith P, Wang XW. Oncogene. 2007 Sep 27. 26(44):6361-71. 10.1038/sj.onc.1210463 PubMed 17452979.
Backbone
  Vector backbone: pDest490
  Backbone manufacturer: Invitrogen
  Backbone size w/o insert (bp): 5300
  Vector type: Mammalian Expression
  Selectable markers: Neomycin (select with G418)
Growth in bacteria
  Bacterial resistance: Ampicillin, 100 μg/mL
  Growth temperature: 37°C
  Growth strain: DH5alpha
  Copy number: High Copy
Gene/Insert
  Gene/Insert name: OPN-c (alt names: Osteopontin; OPN)
  Species: H. sapiens (human)
  Insert size (bp): 860
  Mutation: Base pairs 1–93, 175–942
  GenBank ID: X13694
  Entrez Gene: SPP1 (a.k.a. BNSP, BSPI, ETA-1, OPN)
  Tag / fusion protein: Flag (C terminal on backbone)
  Cloning method: Restriction Enzyme
  Sequencing primers: 5′ SP6
Terms and licenses: Academic/Nonprofit Terms; Industry Terms: Not Available to Industry
Depositor comments: OPN-c is missing the amino-terminus exon 4 (27 amino acids).
How to cite: pDest490-OPN-c was a gift from Xin Wang (Addgene plasmid # 17592 ; http://n2t.net/addgene:17592 ; RRID:Addgene_17592)
