>Addgene plasmid #17592 | pDest490-OPN-c | addgene partial sequence | sequence record 23534 | 17592 with SP6
GCGTCGGACCAGTTTGTCAAAAAGTTGGCACCATGAGAATTGCAGTGATTTGCTTTTGCCTCCTAGGCAT
CACCTGTGCCATACCAGTTAAACAGGCTGATTCTGGAAGTTCTGAGGAAAAGCAGAATGCTGTGTCCTCT
GAAGAAACCAATGACTTTAAACAAGAGACCCTTCCAAGTAAGTCCAACGAAAGCCATGACCACATGGATG
ATATGGATGATGAAGATGATGATGACCATGTGGACAGCCAGGACTCCATTGACTCGAACGACTCTGATGA
TGTAGATGACACTGATGATTCTCACCAGTCTGATGAGTCTCACCATTCTGATGAATCTGATGAACTGGTC
ACTGATTTTCCCACGGACCTGCCAGCAACCGAAGTTTTCACTCCAGTTGTCCCCACAGTAGACACATATG
ATGGCCGAGGTGATAGTGTGGTTTATGGACTGAGGTCAAAATCTAAGAAGTTTCGCAGACCTGACATCCA
GTACCCTGATGCTACAGACGAGGACATCACCTCACACATGGAAAGCGAGGAGTTGAATGGTGCATACAAG
GCCATCCCCGTTGCCCAGGACCTGAACGCGCCTTCTGATTGGGACAGCCGTGGGAAGGACAGTTATGAAA
CGAGTCAGCTGGATGACCAGAGTGCTGAAACCCACAGCCACAAGCAGTCCAGATTATATANGCGGAAAGC
CATGATGAGAGCATGAGCATTCCGATGTGATTGATAGTCAGAACNTTCCCAAGTCAGCCGNGATTCNCAG
CCTGANTTCNAGCCCTGAAATTGCTGGTGGAACCCNAAGTAGGANAAAAAACCCGGANTNNNNTNCNAGA
TAAA
